>Addgene plasmid #146588 | pEYFP-N1-HsSmg6-mut-siRNAres_I | depositor full sequence | sequence record 289034 | Full Sequence
TAGTTATTAATAGTAATCAATTACGGGGTCATTAGTTCATAGCCCATATATGGAGTTCCGCGTTACATAA
CTTACGGTAAATGGCCCGCCTGGCTGACCGCCCAACGACCCCCGCCCATTGACGTCAATAATGACGTATG
TTCCCATAGTAACGCCAATAGGGACTTTCCATTGACGTCAATGGGTGGAGTATTTACGGTAAACTGCCCA
CTTGGCAGTACATCAAGTGTATCATATGCCAAGTACGCCCCCTATTGACGTCAATGACGGTAAATGGCCC
GCCTGGCATTATGCCCAGTACATGACCTTATGGGACTTTCCTACTTGGCAGTACATCTACGTATTAGTCA
TCGCTATTACCATGGTGATGCGGTTTTGGCAGTACATCAATGGGCGTGGATAGCGGTTTGACTCACGGGG
ATTTCCAAGTCTCCACCCCATTGACGTCAATGGGAGTTTGTTTTGGCACCAAAATCAACGGGACTTTCCA
AAATGTCGTAACAACTCCGCCCCATTGACGCAAATGGGCGGTAGGCGTGTACGGTGGGAGGTCTATATAA
GCAGAGCTGGTTTAGTGAACCGTCAGATCCGCTAGCCAACATGGCGGAAGGGCTGGAGCGTGTGCGGATC
TCCGCGTCGGAGCTGCGCGGGATCCTGGCTACTCTGGCCCCGCAGGCCGGGAGCAGAGAAAACATGAAGG
AATTAAAGGAGGCCAGGCCGCGCAAAGATAACAGGCGTCCAGATCTGGAAATCTATAAGCCTGGCCTTTC
TCGGCTAAGGAACAAGCCCAAAATCAAGGAACCCCCTGGGAGTGAGGAATTCAAAGATGAAATTGTTAAT
GACCGAGATTGCTCTGCTGTTGAAAATGGTACACAGCCCGTTAAAGATGTCTGCAAGGAACTGAACAACC
AAGAGCAGAATGGTCCTATAGACCCAGAAAATAATCGGGGACAAGAATCCTTTCCTAGGACTGCTGGACA
AGAGGATCGTAGTCTAAAAATTATCAAAAGAACAAAGAAACCCGACCTGCAGATCTATCAGCCTGGACGA
CGTTTGCAGACTGTTAGCAAAGAATCCGCCAGTCGGGTGGAGGAGGAAGAAGTCCTCAACCAGGTAGAAC
AACTGAGAGTAGAGGAAGATGAGTGTAGGGGAAATGTTGCGAAGGAGGAAGTTGCGAATAAACCAGACAG
GGCCGAGATAGAAAAGAGCCCAGGTGGTGGGAGAGTAGGGGCTGCAAAAGGAGAAAAAGGAAAGAGGATG
GGAAAAGGGGAGGGGGTGAGGGAAACCCACGACGACCCGGCCCGCGGGAGGCCGGGCTCCGCAAAGCGCT
ACTCCCGCTCAGACAAACGAAGGAATCGCTACCGCACGCGCAGCACCAGCTCAGCTGGCAGCAACAACAG
CGCTGAGGGAGCTGGCCTGACGGATAATGGATGTCGCCGCCGCCGACAGGATAGGACCAAGGAGAGGCCA
CCACTGAAGAAGCAAGTGTCTGTGTCCTCAACCGATTCCTTAGACGAGGACAGAATTGATGAGCCTGATG
GATTAGGACCCAGGAGAAGTTCAGAAAGGAAGAGACATTTAGAAAGAAACTGGTCTGGCCGTGGGGAGGG
TGAGCAGAAAACCAGTGCTAAAGAATATCGAGGCACTCTTCGTGTCACTTTCGATGCAGAAGCCATGAAC
AAAGAGTCTCCCATGGTGAGGTCAGCCAGGGATGATATGGATAGAGGAAAGCCTGACAAAGGCTTGAGCA
GTGGGGGCAAAGGCTCTGAGAAGCAGGAGTCCAAAAACCCGAAACAAGAACTTCGGGGTCGTGGTCGTGG
CATTCTGATTTTGCCTGCCCATACCACCCTATCTGTCAATTCAGCAGGTTCTCCAGAGTCCGCGCCTTTG
GGACCTCGGCTTTTGTTTGGATCTGGTAGTAAGGGATCTCGGAGTTGGGGCCGTGGAGGCACCACACGCC
GATTGTGGGACCCAAACAATCCTGATCAGAAACCTGCTCTAAAGACTCAGACGCCCCAGCTACATTTCTT
GGACACTGATGATGAAGTCAGCCCTACATCTTGGGGTGACTCACGCCAGGCTCAGGCATCTTACTATAAG
TTTCAAAACTCTGACAACCCCTATTATTACCCCCGGACACCAGGCCCTGCCTCCCAGTATCCCTATACGG
GCTATAACCCTCTACAGTACCCAGTGGGCCCTACGAATGGTGTGTACCCAGGGCCTTACTACCCAGGCTA
CCCGACTCCGTCAGGACAGTATGTGTGTAGCCCTCTACCTACCAGCACCATGAGTCCCGAGGAGGTAGAG
CAGCACATGAGGAACCTGCAGCAACAGGAGCTGCACAGGCTTCTCCGGGTGGCTGACAACCAGGAACTGC
AGCTCAGCAACCTGCTCTCCAGGGACCGCATCAGTCCGGAGGGCCTGGAGAAGATGGCGCAACTCAGAGC
TGAACTGCTGCAGCTATATGAGCGCTGTATTCTATTAGATATTGAGTTCTCTGATAATCAGAATGTGGAT
CAGATCCTGTGGAAGAATGCTTTCTATCAGGTGATTGAGAAGTTCAGGCAACTTGTCAAGGATCCGAATG
TTGAGAACCCAGAACAGATTCGGAACAGACTTTTGGAGCTCTTGGATGAGGGTAGTGACTTCTTTGATAG
TTTGCTTCAGAAGCTGCAGGTTACTTACAAGTTCAAACTGGAAGACTACATGGATGGTCTTGCCATTCGC
AGCAAGCCATTACGCAAGACAGTAAAATATGCCTTGATCAGTGCCCAGCGATGCATGATATGCCAAGGAG
ATATTGCTAGGTACCGGGAGCAGGCAAGCGACACGGCAAACTATGGGAAAGCACGCAGTTGGTACCTGAA
GGCCCAGCACATTGCTCCCAAGAATGGGCGCCCCTATAACCAGTTGGCTTTGCTGGCAGTGTATACGAGG
AGGAAGCTTGACGCTGTCTATTACTATATGCGCAGTTTAGCTGCCAGCAACCCTATCCTGACTGCCAAGG
AGAGTCTCATGAGCTTGTTTGAAGAGACCAAGCGGAAGGCAGAACAGATGGAAAAGAAGCAACATGAGGA
ATTTGACCTGAGCCCTGACCAGTGGCGGAAAGGAAAGAAGTCTACTTTCCGGCATGTTGGAGATGACACC
ACTCGCCTGGAGATCTGGATTCATCCATCCCATCCACGGTCTTCCCAGGGCACTGAGTCTGGGAAGGATT
CTGAGCAAGAGAATGGGCTGGGCAGCCTGAGTCCCAGTGATCTGAACAAAAGGTTCATCCTCAGTTTTCT
CCATGCCCATGGGAAGCTGTTTACCCGGATTGGGATGGAGACATTCCCTGCAGTGGCTGAGAAGGTCCTC
AAGGAGTTCCAGGTGTTACTGCAGCACAGCCCCTCTCCCATTGGAAGTACCCGCATGCTGCAGCTTATGA
CCATCAATATGTTTGCAGTACACAACTCCCAGCTGAAAGACTGCTTCTCGGAGGAGTGCCGCTCTGTGAT
CCAGGAACAAGCCGCAGCTCTGGGCTTGGCCATGTTTTCTCTACTGGTCCGCCGCTGCACCTGCTTACTT
AAGGAGTCCGCCAAAGCTCAGCTGTCCTCTCCTGAGGACCAGGATGACCAAGACGACATCAAGGTGTCTT
CCTTTGTCCCGGACCTGAAGGAGCTGCTCCCCAGTGTCAAAGTCTGGTCAGATTGGATGCTCGGCTACCC
GGACACCTGGAATCCTCCTCCCACATCCCTGGATCTGCCCTCGCATGTTGCTGTGGATGTATGGTCGACG
CTGGCTGATTTCTGTAACATACTGACTGCAGTGAATCAGTCTGAGGTGCCACTGTACAAGGACCCGGATG
ATGACCTCACCCTTCTTATCCTGGAAGAGGATCGGCTTCTCTCGGGCTTTGTCCCCTTGCTGGCTGCCCC
TCAGGACCCCTGCTACGTGGAGAAAACCTCGGATAAGGTTATTGCAGCTGACTGCAAAAGGGTCACAGTG
CTGAAGTATTTTCTGGAAGCCCTTTGTGGACAAGAAGAGCCTCTGCTGGCATTCAAGGGTGGAAAGTATG
TGTCAGTGGCACCCGTCCCAGACACCATGGGAAAGGAAATGGGAAGCCAAGAGGGAACACGACTGGAAGA
TGAGGAGGAGGATGTGGTGATTGAAGACTTTGAGGAAGATTCAGAGGCTGAAGGCAGCGGAGGCGAGGAT
GACATCAGGGAGCTTCGGGCCAAGAAGCTGGCTCTGGCCAGGAAGATAGCTGAGCAGCAGCGTCGCCAGG
AAAAGATCCAGGCTGTCCTGGAGGACCACAGTCAGATGAGGCAGATGGAGCTCGAAATCAGACCTTTGTT
CCTCGTACCAGCTACCAACGGCTTCATTGACCACCTGGCCAGTCTGGCGCGGCTGCTGGAGAGCAGGAAG
TACATCCTGGTGGTGCCCCTCATCGTGATCAATGAGCTGGACGGCCTGGCCAAGGGGCAGGAGACAGACC
ACCGGGCTGGGGGCTACGCCCGTGTGGTACAAGAGAAGGCCCGCAAGTCCATCGAGTTCCTCGAGCAGCG
ATTCGAGAGTCGGGACTCTTGCCTGCGAGCCCTGACCAGCCGTGGCAATGAACTCGAATCCATCGCCTTC
CGCAGTGAGGACATCACTGGCCAGCTGGGTAACAACGATGATCTCATCCTGTCCTGCTGCCTCCACTACT
GCAAAGACAAGGCTAAGGACTTCATGCCCGCCAGCAAAGAGGAGCCAATCCGGCTACTGCGGGAGGTGGT
GCTGTTGACGGATGCTCGGAACCTGCGTGTGAAGGCGCTCACAAGGAATGTTCCTGTACGGGACATCCCA
GCCTTCCTCACGTGGGCCCAGGTGGGCAAACCGGTCGCCACCATGGTGAGCAAGGGCGAGGAGCTGTTCA
CCGGGGTGGTGCCCATCCTGGTCGAGCTGGACGGCGACGTAAACGGCCACAAGTTCAGCGTGTCCGGCGA
GGGCGAGGGCGATGCCACCTACGGCAAGCTGACCCTGAAGTTCATCTGCACCACCGGCAAGCTGCCCGTG
CCCTGGCCCACCCTCGTGACCACCTTCGGCTACGGCCTGCAGTGCTTCGCCCGCTACCCCGACCACATGA
AGCAGCACGACTTCTTCAAGTCCGCCATGCCCGAAGGCTACGTCCAGGAGCGCACCATCTTCTTCAAGGA
CGACGGCAACTACAAGACCCGCGCCGAGGTGAAGTTCGAGGGCGACACCCTGGTGAACCGCATCGAGCTG
AAGGGCATCGACTTCAAGGAGGACGGCAACATCCTGGGGCACAAGCTGGAGTACAACTACAACAGCCACA
ACGTCTATATCATGGCCGACAAGCAGAAGAACGGCATCAAGGTGAACTTCAAGATCCGCCACAACATCGA
GGACGGCAGCGTGCAGCTCGCCGACCACTACCAGCAGAACACCCCCATCGGCGACGGCCCCGTGCTGCTG
CCCGACAACCACTACCTGAGCTACCAGTCCGCCCTGAGCAAAGACCCCAACGAGAAGCGCGATCACATGG
TCCTGCTGGAGTTCGTGACCGCCGCCGGGATCACTCTCGGCATGGACGAGCTGTACAAGTAAAGCGGCCG
CGACTCTAGATCATAATCAGCCATACCACATTTGTAGAGGTTTTACTTGCTTTAAAAAACCTCCCACACC
TCCCCCTGAACCTGAAACATAAAATGAATGCAATTGTTGTTGTTAACTTGTTTATTGCAGCTTATAATGG
TTACAAATAAAGCAATAGCATCACAAATTTCACAAATAAAGCATTTTTTTCACTGCATTCTAGTTGTGGT
TTGTCCAAACTCATCAATGTATCTTAAGGCGTAAATTGTAAGCGTTAATATTTTGTTAAAATTCGCGTTA
AATTTTTGTTAAATCAGCTCATTTTTTAACCAATAGGCCGAAATCGGCAAAATCCCTTATAAATCAAAAG
AATAGACCGAGATAGGGT
[37 nt withheld, positions 5969-6005]
AAAGAACGTGGACTCCAACGTCAAAGG
[49 nt withheld, positions 6033-6081]
T
[91 nt withheld, positions 6083-6173]
G
[124 nt withheld, positions 6175-6298]
CAGGTGGCACTTTTCGGGGAAATGTGCGCGGAACCCCTATTTGTTTATTTTTCTAAATACATTCAAATAT
GTATCCGCTCATGAGACAATAACCCTGATAAATGCTTCAATAATATTGAAAAAGGAAGAGTCCTGAGGCG
GAAAGAACCAGCTGTGGAATGTGTGTCAGTTAGGGTGTGGAAAGTCCCCAGGCTCCCCAGCAGGCAGAAG
TATGCAAAGCATGCATCTCAATTAGTCAGCAACCAGGTGTGGAAAGTCCCCAGGCTCCCCAGCAGGCAGA
AGTATGCAAAGCATGCATCTCAATTAGTCAGCAACCATAGTCCCGCCCCTAACTCCGCCCATCCCGCCCC
TAACTCCGCCCAGTTCCGCCCATTCTCCGCCCCATGGCTGACTAATTTTTTTTATTTATGCAGAGGCCGA
GGCCGCCTCGGCCTCTGAGCTATTCCAGAAGTAGTGAGGAGGCTTTTTTGGAGGCCTAGGCTTTTGCAAA
GATCGATCAAGAGACAGGATGAGGATCGTTTCGCATGATTGAACAAGATGGATTGCACGCAGGTTCTCCG
GCCGCTTGGGTGGAGAGGCTATTCGGCTATGACTGGGCACAACAGACAATCGGCTGCTCTGATGCCGCCG
TGTTCCGGCTGTCAGCGCAGGGGCGCCCGGTTCTTTTTGTCAAGACCGACCTGTCCGGTGCCCTGAATGA
ACTGCAAGACGAGGCAGCGCGGCTATCGTGGCTGGCCACGACGGGCGTTCCTTGCGCAGCTGTGCTCGAC
GTTGTCACTGAAGCGGGAAGGGACTGGCTGCTATTGGGCGAAGTGCCGGGGCAGGATCTCCTGTCATCTC
ACCTTGCTCCTGCCGAGAAAGTATCCATCATGGCTGATGCAATGCGGCGGCTGCATACGCTTGATCCGGC
TACCTGCCCATTCGACCACCAAGCGAAACATCGCATCGAGCGAGCACGTACTCGGATGGAAGCCGGTCTT
GTCGATCAGGATGATCTGGACGAAGAGCATCAGGGGCTCGCGCCAGCCGAACTGTTCGCCAGGCTCAAGG
CGAGCATGCCCGACGGCGAGGATCTCGTCGTGACCCATGGCGATGCCTGCTTGCCGAATATCATGGTGGA
AAATGGCCGCTTTTCTGGATTCATCGACTGTGGCCGGCTGGGTGTGGCGGACCGCTATCAGGACATAGCG
TTGGCTACCCGTGATATTGCTGAAGAGCTTGGCGGCGAATGGGCTGACCGCTTCCTCGTGCTTTACGGTA
TCGCCGCTCCCGATTCGCAGCGCATCGCCTTCTATCGCCTTCTTGACGAGTTCTTCTGAGCGGGACTCTG
GGGTTCGAAATGACCGACCAAGCGACGCCCAACCTGCCATCACGAGATTTCGATTCCACCGCCGCCTTCT
ATGAAAGGTTGGGCTTCGGAATCGTTTTCCGGGACGCCGGCTGGATGATCCTCCAGCGCGGGGATCTCAT
GCTGGAGTTCTTCGCCCACCCTAGGGGGAGGCTAACTGAAACACGGAAGGAGACAATACCGGAAGGAACC
CGCGCTATGACGGCAATAAAAAGACAGAATAAAACGCACGGTGTTGGGTCGTTTGTTCATAAACGCGGGG
TTCGGTCCCAGGGCTGGCACTCTGTCGATACCCCACCGAGACCCCATTGGGGCCAATACGCCCGCGTTTC
TTCCTTTTCCCCACCCCACCCCCCAAGTTCGGGTGAAGGCCCAGGGCTCGCAGCCAACGTCGGGGCGGCA
GGCCCTGCCATAGCCTCAGGTTACTCATATATACTTTAGATTGATTTAAAACTTCATTTTTAATTTAAAA
GGATCTAGGTGAAGATCCTTTTTGATAATCTCATGACCAAAATCCCTTAACGTGAGTTTTCGTTCCACTG
AGCGTCAGACCCCGTAGAAAAGATCAAAGGATCTTCTTGAGATCCTTTTTTTCTGCGCGTAATCTGCTGC
TTGCAAACAAAAAAACCACCGCTACCAGCGGTGGTTTGTTTGCCGGATCAAGAGCTACCAACTCTTTTTC
CGAAGGTAACTGGCTTCAGCAGAGCGCAGATACCAAATACTGTCCTTCTAGTGTAGCCGTAGTTAGGCCA
CCACTTCAAGAACTCTGTAGCACCGCCTACATACCTCGCTCTGCTAATCCTGTTACCAGTGGCTGCTGCC
AGTGGCGATAAGTCGTGTCTTACCGGGTTGGACTCAAGACGATAGTTACCGGATAAGGCGCAGCGGTCGG
GCTGAACGGGGGGTTCGTGCACACAGCCCAGCTTGGAGCGAACGACCTACACCGAACTGAGATACCTACA
GCGTGAGCTATGAGAAAGCGCCACGCTTCCCGAAGGGAGAAAGGCGGACAGGTATCCGGTAAGCGGCAGG
GTCGGAACAGGAGAGCGCACGAGGGAGCTTCCAGGGGGAAACGCCTGGTATCTTTATAGTCCTGTCGGGT
TTCGCCACCTCTGACTTGAGCGTCGATTTTTGTGATGCTCGTCAGGGGGGCGGAGCCTATGGAAAAACGC
CAGCAACGCGGCCTTTTTACGGTTCCTGGCCTTTTGCTGGCCTTTTGCTCACATGTTCTTTCCTGCGTTA
TCCCCTGATTCTGTGGATAACCGTATTACCGCCATGCAT
Features (pLannotate 1.2.2; 14 found; start..end, strand, type, name):
     61..364     +  enhancer       CMV enhancer: human cytomegalovirus immediate early enhancer
    365..568     +  promoter       CMV promoter: human cytomegalovirus (CMV) immediate early promoter
    601..4857    +  CDS            SMG6: EST1A_HUMAN - Also known as C17orf31, EST1A, KIAA0732. Experimental evidence at protein level: Swiss-Prot protein existence level 1. Plays a role in nonsense-mediated mRNA decay (PubMed:18974281, PubMed:19060897, PubMed:20930030, PubMed:17053788). Is thought to provide a link to the mRNA degradation machinery as it has endonuclease activity required to initiate NMD, and to serve as an adapter for UPF1 to protein phosphatase 2A (PP2A), thereby triggering UPF1 dephosphorylation (PubMed:18974281, PubMed:19060897, PubMed:20930030, PubMed:17053788). Degrades single-stranded RNA (ssRNA), but not ssD
   4873..5592    +  CDS            EYFP: enhanced YFP mammalian codon-optimized
   5609..5692    +  CDS            large T antigen (fragment): large T antigen from SV40 (simian virus 40)
   5715..5836    +  polyA_signal   SV40 poly(A) signal: SV40 polyadenylation signal
   5870..6298    -  rep_origin     f1 ori (sequence partly withheld): f1 bacteriophage origin of replication; arrow indicates direction of (+) strand synthesis
   6325..6429    +  promoter       AmpR promoter: bla
   6431..6788    +  promoter       SV40 promoter: SV40 enhancer and early promoter
   6823..7617    +  CDS            NeoR/KanR: aminoglycoside phosphotransferase from Tn5; aph(3')-II (or nptII); confers resistance to neomycin, kanamycin, and G418 (Geneticin®)
   7638..7790    +  CDS            ble (fragment): BLE_KLEPN - Experimental evidence at protein level: Swiss-Prot protein existence level 1. Binding protein with a strong affinity to the bleomycin family of antibiotics. Binds to CL990; an antimitotic-antibiotic compound. From Klebsiella pneumoniae.
   7849..7896    +  polyA_signal   HSV TK poly(A) signal: herpes simplex virus thymidine kinase polyadenylation signal (Cole and Stacy, 1985)
   7987..8003    -  polyA_signal   bGH poly(A) signal (fragment): bovine growth hormone polyadenylation signal
   8225..8813    +  rep_origin     ori: high-copy-number ColE1/pMB1/pBR322/pUC origin of replication
