[The description below was written by a language model from this plasmid's Addgene catalogue record and pLannotate feature annotations shown in this document.]
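Description:
pEYFP-N1-HsSmg6-mut-siRNAres_I is a mammalian expression plasmid of about 8.9 kb encoding human SMG6 fused at its C-terminus to EYFP. The catalogue lists the backbone as unknown, but the name and the feature layout match a pEYFP-N1-type vector. The CMV immediate early enhancer and promoter drive the SMG6 coding sequence, which is followed shortly downstream by the mammalian codon-optimized EYFP coding sequence and an SV40 polyadenylation signal. The plasmid is propagated in E. coli from a high-copy ColE1/pUC-type origin under kanamycin selection. A single NeoR/KanR (Tn5 aminoglycoside phosphotransferase) gene sits behind tandem bacterial (bla) and SV40 early promoters and ends in an HSV TK poly(A) signal, so it also allows G418 selection in mammalian cells. An f1 origin is present as well. The short large T antigen, ble and bGH poly(A) fragments in the annotation are likely residual backbone matches rather than functional parts.

SMG6 (also known as EST1A) acts in nonsense-mediated mRNA decay, where its endonuclease activity helps initiate degradation of transcripts containing premature stop codons. The construct name marks this version as both "mut" and siRNA-resistant. The record does not say which substitutions define the mutant or confer the resistance. It lists only two silent changes (T594C, A699G) and two amino acid changes (R291P, N341T) relative to the NCBI reference, and it does not say whether these are deliberate. An siRNA-resistant, fluorescently tagged cDNA of this kind is typically used for complementation experiments, in which endogenous SMG6 is knocked down and the mutant protein is tested for its ability to restore NMD. The depositor sequence may be theoretical or based on Sanger sequencing.
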