Addgene plasmid #146588: pEYFP-N1-HsSmg6-mut-siRNAres_I
Purpose: Mammalian Expression of HsSmg6-mut-siRNAres
Depositing lab: Elisa Izaurralde. Depositing organization: Max Planck Institute for Developmental Biology. Publication: SMG6 is the catalytic endonuclease that cleaves mRNAs containing nonsense codons in metazoan. Huntzinger E, Kashima I, Fauser M, Saulière J, Izaurralde E. RNA. 2008 Dec . 14(12):2609-17. 10.1261/rna.1386208 PubMed 18974281.
Backbone
  Vector backbone: Unknown
  Vector type: Mammalian Expression
Growth in bacteria
  Bacterial resistance: Kanamycin, 50 μg/mL
  Growth temperature: 37°C
  Growth strain: DH5alpha
  Copy number: High Copy
Gene/Insert
  Gene/Insert name: HsSmg6-mut-siRNAres
  Species: H. sapiens (human)
  Mutation: two silent mutations T594C, A699G and two non silent mutation G872C (R291P), A1022C (N341T) compared to the sequence given by NCBI: NM_017575.4
  Entrez Gene: SMG6 (a.k.a. C17orf31, EST1A, SMG-6, hSMG5/7a)
  Cloning method: Unknown
Terms and licenses: Academic/Nonprofit Terms; Industry Terms: Not Available to Industry
Depositor comments: Plasmids from this collection were made available to the research community and donated after the lab closed. Please note that the sequence provided by the depositing laboratory may be theoretical/predicted or based on Sanger sequencing results. There may be discrepancies between sequencing results obtained by Addgene and the depositor sequence. If an Addgene verified sequence is not available, please contact before placing your order to request that our lab fully sequence the plasmid.
How to cite: pEYFP-N1-HsSmg6-mut-siRNAres_I was a gift from Elisa Izaurralde (Addgene plasmid # 146588 ; http://n2t.net/addgene:146588 ; RRID:Addgene_146588)
